Addgene plasmid #19422: BacPAK GST-Uch37C
Depositing lab: Joan Conaway & Ronald Conaway. Depositing organization: Stowers Institute for Medical Research. Publication: Proteasome recruitment and activation of the Uch37 deubiquitinating enzyme by Adrm1. Yao T, Song L, Xu W, DeMartino GN, Florens L, Swanson SK, Washburn MP, Conaway RC, Conaway JW, Cohen RE. Nat Cell Biol. 2006 Sep . 8(9):994-1002. 10.1038/ncb1460 PubMed 16906146.
Backbone
  Vector backbone: BacPAK8
  Backbone manufacturer: Clontech
  Backbone size w/o insert (bp): 5400
  Vector type: Insect Expression
Growth in bacteria
  Bacterial resistance: Ampicillin, 100 μg/mL
  Growth temperature: 37°C
  Growth strain: DH5alpha
  Copy number: Unknown
Gene/Insert
  Gene/Insert name: Uch37 239-329 (alt name: Uchl5)
  Species: H. sapiens (human)
  Insert size (bp): 1000
  GenBank ID: Uchl5
  Entrez Gene: UCHL5 (a.k.a. CGI-70, INO80R, UCH-L5, UCH37)
  Tag / fusion protein: His (N terminal on backbone); GST (N terminal on backbone)
  Cloning method: Restriction Enzyme; 5′ cloning site BamHI (not destroyed); 3′ cloning site EcoRI (not destroyed)
  Sequencing primers: 5′ Bac1; 3′ Bac2
Terms and licenses: Academic/Nonprofit Terms; Industry Terms: Not Available to Industry
How to cite: BacPAK GST-Uch37C was a gift from Joan Conaway & Ronald Conaway (Addgene plasmid # 19422 ; http://n2t.net/addgene:19422 ; RRID:Addgene_19422)
