[The description below was written by a language model from this plasmid's Addgene catalogue record.]
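Description:
BacPAK GST-Uch37C is an insect-cell expression construct built on the BacPAK8 backbone (about 5.4 kb without insert), a baculovirus transfer vector. Plasmids of this type are not expressed directly. They are co-introduced with baculoviral DNA into insect cells, where recombination moves the expression cassette into the viral genome, and the resulting recombinant baculovirus drives protein production in infected cells. The plasmid is propagated in E. coli under ampicillin selection; its copy number is listed as unknown. The record contains no feature table, so the promoter, the origin of replication and the flanking viral sequences are not explicitly stated. BacPAK8-type vectors conventionally use the strong late polyhedrin promoter, but this is not confirmed here.

The payload is a C-terminal fragment of human Uch37 (UCHL5), covering residues 239–329, cloned between BamHI and EcoRI sites that were both preserved. The listed insert size of roughly 1 kb is larger than a 91-residue fragment would need. It may therefore include tag-coding sequence, although the record does not clarify this. The fragment is fused at its N terminus to His and GST tags, recorded as being on the backbone, which allow affinity purification or pull-down on nickel or glutathione resins.

Uch37 is a deubiquitinating enzyme, and the associated publication concerns its recruitment to the proteasome and its activation by Adrm1. A tagged C-terminal fragment of this kind fits with producing recombinant protein for binding or domain-mapping experiments, but the record does not state the specific use of this construct.
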