>Addgene plasmid #19422 | BacPAK GST-Uch37C | addgene partial sequence | sequence record 25529 | Polyhedrin-fwd
TTTNCTGTTTCGTACAGTTTTGTATAAAAAAACCTATAAATACCATGGGTCATCATCATCACCATCACGG
TGGTCGACAAGCTTGGATCCCTGCAGGCCTCGAGATGTCCCCTATACTAGGTTATTGGAAAATTAAGGGC
CTTGTGCAACCCACTCGACTTCTTTTGGAATATCTTGAAGAAAAATATGAAGAGCATTTGTATGAGCGCG
ATGAAGGTGATAAATGGCGAAACAAAAAGTTTGAATTGGGTTTGGAGTTTCCCAATCTTCCTTATTATAT
TGATGGTGATGTTAAATTAACACAGTCTATGGCCATCATACGTTATATAGCTGACAAGCACAACATGTTG
GGTGGTTGTCCAAAAGAGCGTGCAGAGATTTCAATGCTTGAAGGAGCGGTTTTGGATATTAGATACGGTG
TTTCGAGAATTGCATATAGTAAAGACTTTGAAACTCTCAAAGTTGATTTTCTTAGCAAGCTACCTGAAAT
GCTGAAAATGTTCGAAGATCGTTTATGTCATAAAACATATTTAAATGGTGATCATGTAACCCATCCTGAC
TTCATGTTGTATGACGCTCTTGATGTTGTTTTATACATGGACCCAATGTGCCTGGATGCGTTCCCAAAAT
TAGTTTGTTTTAAAAAACGTATTGAAGCTATCCCACAAATTGATAAGTACTTGAAATCCAGCAAGTATAT
AGCATGGGCCTTTGCAGGGCTGGCAAGCCACGTTGGTGGNGGGCCCCCCCCCCCCAAAATCGGATNGGGT
CCCCGGNGGANCTTACNANAACANCT
