>Addgene plasmid #19422 | BacPAK GST-Uch37C | addgene partial sequence | sequence record 25530 | 19422 with pGEX-5
CGGATCTGGTTCCGCGTGGATCCTTACAAAGACAACTTGCAGAGGAGGAACCCATGGATACAGATCAAGG
TAATAGTATGTTAAGTGCTATTCAGTCAGAAGTTGCCAAAAATCAGATGCTTATTGAAGAGGAAGTACAG
AAATTAAAAAGATACAAGATTGAGAATATCAGAAGGAAGCATAATTATCTGCCTTTCATTATGGAATTGT
TAAAGACTTTAGCAGAACACCAGCAGTTAATACCACTAGTAGAAAAGGCAAAAGAAAAACAGAACGCAAA
GAAAGCTCAGGAAACCAAATGAATTCCCGGGCGGCCGCTTAATTAATTGATCCGGGTTATTAGTACATTT
ATTAAGCGCTAGATTCTGTGCGTTGTTGATTTACAGACAATTGTTGTACGTATTTTAATAATTCATTAAA
TTTATAATCTTTAGGGTGGTATGTTAGAGCGAAAATCAAATGATTTTCAGCGTCTTTATATCTGAATTTA
AATATTAAATCCTCAATAGATTTGTAAAATAGGTTTCGATTAGTTTCAAACAAGGGTTGTTTTTCCGAAC
CGATGGCTGGACTATCTAATGGATTTTCGCTCAACGCCACAAAACTTGCCAAATCTTGTAGCAGCAATCT
AGCNTTGTCGATATTCGTTTGTGTTTTGTTTTGTAATAAAGGTTCGACGTCGTTCAAATATTATGCGCTT
TTGTATTCTTCCGGCANCGNNNGTGNNTNGGTTTG
